>Addgene plasmid #218695 | pCDB179-TfCut2-S121P-D174S-D204P | addgene full sequence | sequence record 434086 | Addgene NGS Result
TAATGATCGAGGATCCGGCTGCTAACAAAGCCCGAAAGGAAGCTGAGTTGGCTGCTGCCACCGCTGAGCA
ATAACTAGCATAACCCCTTGGGGCCTCTAAACGGGTCTTGAGGGGTTTTTTGCTGAAAGGAGGAACTATA
TCCGGATTGGCGAATGGG
[124 nt withheld, positions 159-282]
C
[91 nt withheld, positions 284-374]
A
[49 nt withheld, positions 376-424]
CCTTTGACGTTGGAGTCCACGTTCTTT
[37 nt withheld, positions 452-488]
ACCCTATCTCGGTCTATTCTTTTGATTTATAAGGGATTTTGCCGATTTCGGCCTATTGGTTAAAAAATGA
GCTGATTTAACAAAAATTTAACGCGAATTTTAACAAAATATTAACGCTTACAATTTAGGTGGCACTTTTC
GGGGAAATGTGCGCGGAACCCCTATTTGTTTATTTTTCTAAATACATTCAAATATGTATCCGCTCATGAA
TTAATTCTTAGAAAAACTCATCGAGCATCAAATGAAACTGCAATTTATTCATATCAGGATTATCAATACC
ATATTTTTGAAAAAGCCGTTTCTGTAATGAAGGAGAAAACTCACCGAGGCAGTTCCATAGGATGGCAAGA
TCCTGGTATCGGTCTGCGATTCCGACTCGTCCAACATCAATACAACCTATTAATTTCCCCTCGTCAAAAA
TAAGGTTATCAAGTGAGAAATCACCATGAGTGACGACTGAATCCGGTGAGAATGGCAAAAGTTTATGCAT
TTCTTTCCAGACTTGTTCAACAGGCCAGCCATTACGCTCGTCATCAAAATCACTCGCATCAACCAAACCG
TTATTCATTCGTGATTGCGCCTGAGCGAGACGAAATACGCGATCGCTGTTAAAAGGACAATTACAAACAG
GAATCGAATGCAACCGGCGCAGGAACACTGCCAGCGCATCAACAATATTTTCACCTGAATCAGGATATTC
TTCTAATACCTGGAATGCTGTTTTCCCGGGGATCGCAGTGGTGAGTAACCATGCATCATCAGGAGTACGG
ATAAAATGCTTGATGGTCGGAAGAGGCATAAATTCCGTCAGCCAGTTTAGTCTGACCATCTCATCTGTAA
CATCATTGGCAACGCTACCTTTGCCATGTTTCAGAAACAACTCTGGCGCATCGGGCTTCCCATACAATCG
ATAGATTGTCGCACCTGATTGCCCGACATTATCGCGAGCCCATTTATACCCATATAAATCAGCATCCATG
TTGGAATTTAATCGCGGCCTAGAGCAAGACGTTTCCCGTTGAATATGGCTCATAACACCCCTTGTATTAC
TGTTTATGTAAGCAGACAGTTTTATTGTTCATGACCAAAATCCCTTAACGTGAGTTTTCGTTCCACTGAG
CGTCAGACCCCGTAGAAAAGATCAAAGGATCTTCTTGAGATCCTTTTTTTCTGCGCGTAATCTGCTGCTT
GCAAACAAAAAAACCACCGCTACCAGCGGTGGTTTGTTTGCCGGATCAAGAGCTACCAACTCTTTTTCCG
AAGGTAACTGGCTTCAGCAGAGCGCAGATACCAAATACTGTCCTTCTAGTGTAGCCGTAGTTAGGCCACC
ACTTCAAGAACTCTGTAGCACCGCCTACATACCTCGCTCTGCTAATCCTGTTACCAGTGGCTGCTGCCAG
TGGCGATAAGTCGTGTCTTACCGGGTTGGACTCAAGACGATAGTTACCGGATAAGGCGCAGCGGTCGGGC
TGAACGGGGGGTTCGTGCACACAGCCCAGCTTGGAGCGAACGACCTACACCGAACTGAGATACCTACAGC
GTGAGCTATGAGAAAGCGCCACGCTTCCCGAAGGGAGAAAGGCGGACAGGTATCCGGTAAGCGGCAGGGT
CGGAACAGGAGAGCGCACGAGGGAGCTTCCAGGGGGAAACGCCTGGTATCTTTATAGTCCTGTCGGGTTT
CGCCACCTCTGACTTGAGCGTCGATTTTTGTGATGCTCGTCAGGGGGGCGGAGCCTATGGAAAAACGCCA
GCAACGCGGCCTTTTTACGGTTCCTGGCCTTTTGCTGGCCTTTTGCTCACATGTTCTTTCCTGCGTTATC
CCCTGATTCTGTGGATAACCGTATTACCGCCTTTGAGTGAGCTGATACCGCTCGCCGCAGCCGAACGACC
GAGCGCAGCGAGTCAGTGAGCGAGGAAGCGGAAGAGCGCCTGATGCGGTATTTTCTCCTTACGCATCTGT
GCGGTATTTCACACCGCAATGGTGCACTCTCAGTACAATCTGCTCTGATGCCGCATAGTTAAGCCAGTAT
ACACTCCGCTATCGCTACGTGACTGGGTCATGGCTGCGCCCCGACACCCGCCAACACCCGCTGACGCGCC
CTGACGGGCTTGTCTGCTCCCGGCATCCGCTTACAGACAAGCTGTGACCGTCTCCGGGAGCTGCATGTGT
CAGAGGTTTTCACCGTCATCACCGAAACGCGCGAGGCAGCTGCGGTAAAGCTCATCAGCGTGGTCGTGAA
GCGATTCACAGATGTCTGCCTGTTCATCCGCGTCCAGCTCGTTGAGTTTCTCCAGAAGCGTTAATGTCTG
GCTTCTGATAAAGCGGGCCATGTTAAGGGCGGTTTTTTCCTGTTTGGTCACTGATGCCTCCGTGTAAGGG
GGATTTCTGTTCATGGGGGTAATGATACCGATGAAACGAGAGAGGATGCTCACGATACGGGTTACTGATG
ATGAACATGCCCGGTTACTGGAACGTTGTGAGGGTAAACAACTGGCGGTATGGATGCGGCGGGACCAGAG
AAAAATCACTCAGGGTCAATGCCAGCGCTTCGTTAATACAGATGTAGGTGTTCCACAGGGTAGCCAGCAG
CATCCTGCGATGCAGATCCGGAACATAATGGTGCAGGGCGCTGACTTCCGCGTTTCCAGACTTTACGAAA
CACGGAAACCGAAGACCATTCATGTTGTTGCTCAGGTCGCAGACGTTTTGCAGCAGCAGTCGCTTCACGT
TCGCTCGCGTATCGGTGATTCATTCTGCTAACCAGTAAGGCAACCCCGCCAGCCTAGCCGGGTCCTCAAC
GACAGGAGCACGATCATGCGCACCCGTGGGGCCGCCATGCCGGCGATAATGGCCTGCTTCTCGCCGAAAC
GTTTGGTGGCGGGACCAGTGACGAAGGCTTGAGCGAGGGCGTGCAAGATTCCGAATACCGCAAGCGACAG
GCCGATCATCGTCGCGCTCCAGCGAAAGCGGTCCTCGCCGAAAATGACCCAGAGCGCTGCCGGCACCTGT
CCTACGAGTTGCATGATAAAGAAGACAGTCATAAGTGCGGCGACGATAGTCATGCCCCGCGCCCACCGGA
AGGAGCTGACTGGGTTGAAGGCTCTCAAGGGCATCGGTCGAGATCCCGGTGCCTAATGAGTGAGCTAACT
TACATTAATTGCGTTGCGCTCACTGCCCGCTTTCCAGTCGGGAAACCTGTCGTGCCAGCTGCATTAATGA
ATCGGCCAACGCGCGGGGAGAGGCGGTTTGCGTATTGGGCGCCAGGGTGGTTTTTCTTTTCACCAGTGAG
ACGGGCAACAGCTGATTGCCCTTCACCGCCTGGCCCTGAGAGAGTTGCAGCAAGCGGTCCACGCTGGTTT
GCCCCAGCAGGCGAAAATCCTGTTTGATGGTGGTTAACGGCGGGATATAACATGAGCTGTCTTCGGTATC
GTCGTATCCCACTACCGAGATGTCCGCACCAACGCGCAGCCCGGACTCGGTAATGGCGCGCATTGCGCCC
AGCGCCATCTGATCGTTGGCAACCAGCATCGCAGTGGGAACGATGCCCTCATTCAGCATTTGCATGGTTT
GTTGAAAACCGGACATGGCACTCCAGTCGCCTTCCCGTTCCGCTATCGGCTGAATTTGATTGCGAGTGAG
ATATTTATGCCAGCCAGCCAGACGCAGACGCGCCGAGACAGAACTTAATGGGCCCGCTAACAGCGCGATT
TGCTGGTGACCCAATGCGACCAGATGCTCCACGCCCAGTCGCGTACCGTCTTCATGGGAGAAAATAATAC
TGTTGATGGGTGTCTGGTCAGAGACATCAAGAAATAACGCCGGAACATTAGTGCAGGCAGCTTCCACAGC
AATGGCATCCTGGTCATCCAGCGGATAGTTAATGATCAGCCCACTGACGCGTTGCGCGAGAAGATTGTGC
ACCGCCGCTTTACAGGCTTCGACGCCGCTTCGTTCTACCATCGACACCACCACGCTGGCACCCAGTTGAT
CGGCGCGAGATTTAATCGCCGCGACAATTTGCGACGGCGCGTGCAGGGCCAGACTGGAGGTGGCAACGCC
AATCAGCAACGACTGTTTGCCCGCCAGTTGTTGTGCCACGCGGTTGGGAATGTAATTCAGCTCCGCCATC
GCCGCTTCCACTTTTTCCCGCGTTTTCGCAGAAACGTGGCTGGCCTGGTTCACCACGCGGGAAACGGTCT
GATAAGAGACACCGGCATACTCTGCGACATCGTATAACGTTACTGGTTTCACATTCACCACCCTGAATTG
ACTCTCTTCCGGGCGCTATCATGCCATACCGCGAAAGGTTTTGCGCCATTCGATGGTGTCCGGGATCTCG
ACGCTCTCCCTTATGCGACTCCTGCATTAGGAAGCAGCCCAGTAGTAGGTTGAGGCCGTTGAGCACCGCC
GCCGCAAGGAATGGTGCATGCAAGGAGATGGCGCCCAACAGTCCCCCGGCCACGGGGCCTGCCACCATAC
CCACGCCGAAACAAGCGCTCATGAGCCCGAAGTGGCGAGCCCGATCTTCCCCATCGGTGATGTCGGCGAT
ATAGGCGCCAGCAACCGCACCTGTGGCGCCGGTGATGCCGGCCACGATGCGTCCGGCGTAGAGGATCGAG
ATCGATCTCGATCCCGCGAAATTAATACGACTCACTATAGGGAAATTGTGAGCGGATAACAATTCCCCTC
TAGAAATAATTTTGTTTAACTTTAAGAAGGAGATATACATATGGGTCACCACCACCACCACCACCACCAC
CACCACGGTAGCCTGCAAGATTCGGAAGTCAACCAAGAAGCAAAGCCGGAAGTCAAGCCGGAAGTGAAAC
CGGAAACCCATATTAACCTGAAAGTTAGTGACGGCAGCTCTGAAATTTTCTTTAAGATCAAAAAGACCAC
GCCGCTGCGTCGCCTGATGGAAGCGTTTGCCAAACGTCAGGGCAAGGAAATGGATAGCCTGCGTTTCCTG
TATGACGGTATTCGCATCCAGGCAGATCAAGCGCCGGAAGACCTGGACATGGAAGACAACGACATCATTG
AAGCCCACCGTGAACAGATTGGCGGCGCGAACCCTTACGAACGCGGTCCGAACCCGACCGATGCCCTGCT
CGAAGCTCGCTCGGGCCCGTTCTCTGTCTCCGAAGAAAACGTGAGCCGTCTGTCGGCTTCCGGCTTTGGC
GGTGGCACAATTTACTATCCTCGCGAGAACAACACCTACGGTGCTGTTGCGATCTCTCCGGGCTATACTG
GTACAGAGGCTTCCATCGCCTGGCTGGGCGAGCGCATCGCTTCTCACGGTTTCGTTGTCATTACCATCGA
TACTATTACCACCCTGGACCAGCCGGACTCGCGTGCTGAACAGCTTAATGCAGCGCTTAACCATATGATC
AATCGTGCTTCGTCAACCGTTCGCAGCCGTATCGATCCGTCTCGTCTGGCGGTGATGGGTCATTCTATGG
GTGGCGGTGGTTCGCTCCGTCTGGCCAGCCAGCGCCCGGATCTGAAAGCGGCAATCCCGCTGACTCCGTG
GCATCTGAACAAAAACTGGTCTTCGGTTACCGTGCCGACCCTGATTATCGGTGCATCTCTGGACACGATT
GCACCGGTTGCGACTCACGCAAAACCGTTCTACAACTCCCTGCCGTCTTCTATTTCTAAGGCATACCTTG
AACTGCCGGGTGCAACCCATTTCGCTCCGAACATTCCGAACAAAATCATCGGTAAATACAGCGTGGCCTG
GCTGAAACGTTTTGTTGACAACGACACCCGTTACACACAGTTCCTGTGCCCGGGTCCGCGTGACGGTCTT
TTCGGCGAGGTGGAAGAATATCGTAGCACCTGTCCATTC
Features (pLannotate 1.2.2; 20 found; start..end, strand, type, name):
     18..67      +  CDS            SET1 (fragment): solubility-enhancement tag derived from T7 phage gene 10B
     75..122     +  terminator     T7 terminator: transcription terminator for bacteriophage T7 RNA polymerase
    159..587     +  rep_origin     f1 ori (sequence partly withheld): f1 bacteriophage origin of replication; arrow indicates direction of (+) strand synthesis
    640..697     +  promoter       AmpR promoter (fragment): bla
    706..1521    -  CDS            KanR: aminoglycoside phosphotransferase; aph(3')-Ia; confers resistance to kanamycin in bacteria or G418 (Geneticin®) in eukaryotes
   1643..2231    +  rep_origin     ori: high-copy-number ColE1/pMB1/pBR322/pUC origin of replication
   2417..2556    -  misc_feature   bom: basis of mobility region from pBR322
   2658..2849    -  CDS            rop: Rop protein, which maintains plasmids at low copy number; rop
   2866..3246    +  CDS            YPB1_ECOLX: Protein predicted: Swiss-Prot protein existence level 4. From Escherichia coli.
   3318..3609    -  CDS            TcR (fragment): tetracycline efflux protein; tet; confers resistance to tetracycline
   3624..3645    -  protein_bind   CAP binding site: CAP binding activates transcription in the presence of cAMP. E. coli catabolite activator protein
   3658..4740    -  CDS            lacI: lac repressor; lacI; The lac repressor binds to the lac operator to inhibit transcription in E. coli. This inhibition can be relieved by adding lactose or isopropyl-β-D-thiogalactopyranoside (IPTG).
   4741..4818    -  promoter       lacI promoter: lacI
   4826..5105    -  CDS            TcR (fragment): tetracycline efflux protein; tet; confers resistance to tetracycline
   5131..5149    +  promoter       T7 promoter: promoter for bacteriophage T7 RNA polymerase
   5154..5170    +  protein_bind   lac operator: The lac repressor binds to the lac operator to inhibit transcription in E. coli. This inhibition can be relieved by adding lactose or isopropyl-β-D-thiogalactopyranoside (IPTG). lac repressor encoded by lacI
   5189..5211    +  RBS            RBS: efficient ribosome binding site from bacteriophage T7 gene 10 (Olins and Rangwala, 1989)
   5225..5251    +  CDS            9xHis: 9xHis affinity tag
   5261..5557    +  CDS            SMT3: SMT3_YEAST - Experimental evidence at protein level: Swiss-Prot protein existence level 1. Not known; suppressor of MIF2 mutations. From Saccharomyces cerevisiae (strain ATCC 204508 / S288c) (Baker's yeast).
   5555..6277    +  CDS            PETH_UNKP (fragment): Experimental evidence at protein level: Swiss-Prot protein existence level 1. Cutinase that degrades cutin fibers prepared from tomato peels and hydrolyzes various fatty acid monoesters with acyl chain lengths of 2 to 18, with a preference for short-chain substrates (C4 substrate at most). Cannot hydrolyze olive oil (PubMed:22194294). Is also able to degrade polyethylene terephthalate (PET), the most abundant polyester plastic in the world (PubMed:22194294, PubMed:32269349). Can also depolymerize poly(epsilon-caprolactone) (PCL), a synthetic aliphatic biodegradable polyester (PubMed:22194294).
