[The description below was written by a language model from this plasmid's Addgene catalogue record and pLannotate feature annotations shown in this document.]
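Description:
pCDB179-TfCut2-S121P-D174S-D204P is a bacterial expression plasmid of about 6.3 kb, built on the pCDB179 backbone, that carries a synthetic, codon-optimized gene for a triple-mutant form (S121P, D174S, D204P) of the cutinase TfCut2. It is selected with kanamycin through an aph(3')-Ia KanR cassette and replicates from a ColE1/pMB1-type origin. The catalogue lists it as high copy, although the annotated backbone also contains the rop gene and the pBR322 bom region, features typical of pET-style vectors with more moderate copy number. An f1 origin and short, non-functional remnants of the tetracycline resistance gene are also present.

Expression follows the standard T7/lac arrangement. A T7 promoter with an adjacent lac operator and the phage T7 gene 10 ribosome binding site drives the open reading frame, a T7 terminator lies downstream, and a plasmid-borne lacI gene with its own promoter supplies repressor, so transcription is IPTG-inducible in hosts that provide T7 RNA polymerase. The encoded protein begins with an N-terminal polyhistidine tag (recorded as 10xHis in the catalogue, detected as 9xHis by the annotation), followed by yeast SMT3 (SUMO) fused directly to the enzyme. The SUMO module, not mentioned in the catalogue fields, commonly aids solubility and allows tag removal by a SUMO-specific protease. The insert matches a cutinase-family polyester hydrolase annotated as active on cutin, short-chain esters, PET and polycaprolactone. The record states the purpose simply as bacterial expression of this variant, and the associated publication concerns a high-throughput, robot-assisted pipeline for enzyme discovery and engineering. It does not state what the three substitutions are meant to achieve.
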