Addgene plasmid #218695: pCDB179-TfCut2-S121P-D174S-D204P
Purpose: Encodes codon optimized TfCut2-S121P-D174S-D204P enzyme for bacterial expression
Depositing lab: Gregg Beckham. Depositing organization: National Laboratory of the Rockies (NLR). Publication: Enabling high-throughput enzyme discovery and engineering with a low-cost, robot-assisted pipeline. Norton-Baker B, Denton MCR, Murphy NP, Fram B, Lim S, Erickson E, Gauthier NP, Beckham GT. Sci Rep. 2024 Jun 24;14(1):14449. doi: 10.1038/s41598-024-64938-0. PubMed 38914665.
Backbone
  Vector backbone: pCDB179
  Vector type: Bacterial Expression
Growth in bacteria
  Bacterial resistance: Kanamycin, 50 μg/mL
  Growth temperature: 37°C
  Growth strain: DH5alpha
  Copy number: High Copy
Gene/Insert
  Gene/Insert name: TfCut2
  Species: Synthetic
  Mutation: S121P-D174S-D204P
  Tag / fusion protein: 10xHis (N terminal on backbone)
  Cloning method: Gene Synthesis
Terms and licenses: Academic/Nonprofit Terms; Industry Terms: Not Available to Industry
How to cite: pCDB179-TfCut2-S121P-D174S-D204P was a gift from Gregg Beckham (Addgene plasmid # 218695 ; http://n2t.net/addgene:218695 ; RRID:Addgene_218695)
